>Addgene plasmid #170367 | pAAV.hSyn.Cre | depositor full sequence | sequence record 330466 | pAAV.hSyn.Cre sequence 5462 bps
GGGGGGGGGGGGGGGGGGTTGGCCACTCCCTCTCTGCGCGCTCGCTCGCTCACTGAGGCCGGGCGACCAA
AGGTCGCCCGACGCCCGGGCTTTGCCCGGGCGGCCTCAGTGAGCGAGCGAGCGCGCAGAGAGGGAGTGGC
CAACTCCATCACTAGGGGTTCCTCAGATGGGCTGCAGGAATTTCGAGCGGCCGCTCTAGACTCTAGCTGC
AGAGGGACCTGCGTATGAGTGCAAGTGGGTTTTAGGACCAGGATGAGGCGGGGTGGGGGTGCCTACCTGA
CGACCGACCCCGACCCACTGGACAAGCACCCAACCCCCATTCCCCAAATTGCGCATCCCCTATCAGAGAG
GGGGAGGGGAAACAGGATGCGGCGAGGCGCGTGCGCACTGCCAGCTTCAGCACCGCGGACAGTGCCTTCG
CCCCCGCCTGGCGGCGCGCGCCACCGCCGCCTCAGCACTGAAGGCGCGCTGACGTCACTCGCCGGTCCCC
CGCAAACTCCCCTTCCCGGCCACCTTGGTCGCGTCCGCGCCGCCGCCGGCCCAGCCGGACCGCACCACGC
GAGGCGCGAGATAGGGGGGCACGGGCGCGACCATCTGCGCTGCGGCGCCGGCGACTCAGCGCTGCCTCAG
TCTGCGGTGGGCAGCGGAGGAGTCGTGTCGTGCCTGAGAGCGCAGTCGAATTCGATTCGAGGGGCAGAGC
CGATCCTGTACACTTTACTTAAAACCATTATCTGAGTGTGAAATGTCCAATTTACTGACCGTACACCAAA
ATTTGCCTGCATTACCGGTCGATGCAACGAGTGATGAGGTTCGCAAGAACCTGATGGACATGTTCAGGGA
TCGCCAGGCGTTTTCTGAGCATACCTGGAAAATGCTTCTGTCCGTTTGCCGGTCGTGGGCGGCATGGTGC
AAGTTGAATAACCGGAAATGGTTTCCCGCAGAACCTGAAGATGTTCGCGATTATCTTCTATATCTTCAGG
CGCGCGGTCTGGCAGTAAAAACTATCCAGCAACATTTGGGCCAGCTAAACATGCTTCATCGTCGGTCCGG
GCTGCCACGACCAAGTGACAGCAATGCTGTTTCACTGGTTATGCGGCGGATCCGAAAAGAAAACGTTGAT
GCCGGTGAACGTGCAAAACAGGCTCTAGCGTTCGAACGCACTGATTTCGACCAGGTTCGTTCACTCATGG
AAAATAGCGATCGCTGCCAGGATATACGTAATCTGGCATTTCTGGGGATTGCTTATAACACCCTGTTACG
TATAGCCGAAATTGCCAGGATCAGGGTTAAAGATATCTCACGTACTGACGGTGGGAGAATGTTAATCCAT
ATTGGCAGAACGAAAACGCTGGTTAGCACCGCAGGTGTAGAGAAGGCACTTAGCCTGGGGGTAACTAAAC
TGGTCGAGCGATGGATTTCCGTCTCTGGTGTAGCTGATGATCCGAATAACTACCTGTTTTGCCGGGTCAG
AAAAAATGGTGTTGCCGCGCCATCTGCCACCAGCCAGCTATCAACTCGCGCCCTGGAAGGGATTTTTGAA
GCAACTCATCGATTGATTTACGGCGCTAAGGATGACTCTGGTCAGAGATACCTGGCCTGGTCTGGACACA
GTGCCCGTGTCGGAGCCGCGCGAGATATGGCCCGCGCTGGAGTTTCAATACCGGAGATCATGCAAGCTGG
TGGCTGGACCAATGTAAATATTGTCATGAACTATATCCGTAACCTGGATAGTGAAACAGGGGCAATGGTG
CGCCTGCTGGAAGATGGCGATTAGCCATTAACGCGATCAAGCTTGCATGCCTGCAGGTCGACTCTAGAGG
ATCCGTCGACAATCAACCTCTGGATTACAAAATTTGTGAAAGATTGACTGGTATTCTTAACTATGTTGCT
CCTTTTACGCTATGTGGATACGCTGCTTTAATGCCTTTGTATCATGCTATTGCTTCCCGTATGGCTTTCA
TTTTCTCCTCCTTGTATAAATCCTGGTTGCTGTCTCTTTATGAGGAGTTGTGGCCCGTTGTCAGGCAACG
TGGCGTGGTGTGCACTGTGTTTGCTGACGCAACCCCCACTGGTTGGGGCATTGCCACCACCTGTCAGCTC
CTTTCCGGGACTTTCGCTTTCCCCCTCCCTATTGCCACGGCGGAACTCATCGCCGCCTGCCTTGCCCGCT
GCTGGACAGGGGCTCGGCTGTTGGGCACTGACAATTCCGTGGTGTTGTCGGGGAAGCTGACGTCCTTTCC
ATGGCTGCTCGCCTGTGTTGCCACCTGGATTCTGCGCGGGACGTCCTTCTGCTACGTCCCTTCGGCCCTC
AATCCAGCGGACCTTCCTTCCCGCGGCCTGCTGCCGGCTCTGCGGCCTCTTCCGCGTCTTCGCCTTCGCC
CTCAGACGAGTCGGATCTCCCTTTGGGCCGCCTCCCCGCCTGGAATTCGAGCTCGGTACCAAGCTTAAGT
TTGATCTGAGGAACCCCTAGTGATGGAGTTGGCCACTCCCTCTCTGCGCGCTCGCTCGCTCACTGAGGCC
GCCCGGGCAAAGCCCGGGCGTCGGGCGACCTTTGGTCGCCCGGCCTCAGTGAGCGAGCGAGCGCGCAGAG
AGGGAGTGGCCAACCCCCCCCCCCCCCCCCCTGCAGCCCAGCTGCATTAATGAATCGGCCAACGCGCGGG
GAGAGGCGGTTTGCGTATTGGGCGCTCTTCCGCTTCCTCGCTCACTGACTCGCTGCGCTCGGTCGTTCGG
CTGCGGCGAGCGGTATCAGCTCACTCAAAGGCGGTAATACGGTTATCCACAGAATCAGGGGATAACGCAG
GAAAGAACATGTGAGCAAAAGGCCAGCAAAAGGCCAGGAACCGTAAAAAGGCCGCGTTGCTGGCGTTTTT
CCATAGGCTCCGCCCCCCTGACGAGCATCACAAAAATCGACGCTCAAGTCAGAGGTGGCGAAACCCGACA
GGACTATAAAGATACCAGGCGTTTCCCCCTGGAAGCTCCCTCGTGCGCTCTCCTGTTCCGACCCTGCCGC
TTACCGGATACCTGTCCGCCTTTCTCCCTTCGGGAAGCGTGGCGCTTTCTCAATGCTCACGCTGTAGGTA
TCTCAGTTCGGTGTAGGTCGTTCGCTCCAAGCTGGGCTGTGTGCACGAACCCCCCGTTCAGCCCGACCGC
TGCGCCTTATCCGGTAACTATCGTCTTGAGTCCAACCCGGTAAGACACGACTTATCGCCACTGGCAGCAG
CCACTGGTAACAGGATTAGCAGAGCGAGGTATGTAGGCGGTGCTACAGAGTTCTTGAAGTGGTGGCCTAA
CTACGGCTACACTAGAAGGACAGTATTTGGTATCTGCGCTCTGCTGAAGCCAGTTACCTTCGGAAAAAGA
GTTGGTAGCTCTTGATCCGGCAAACAAACCACCGCTGGTAGCGGTGGTTTTTTTGTTTGCAAGCAGCAGA
TTACGCGCAGAAAAAAAGGATCTCAAGAAGATCCTTTGATCTTTTCTACGGGGTCTGACGCTCAGTGGAA
CGAAAACTCACGTTAAGGGATTTTGGTCATGAGATTATCAAAAAGGATCTTCACCTAGATCCTTTTAAAT
TAAAAATGAAGTTTTAAATCAATCTAAAGTATATATGAGTAAACTTGGTCTGACAGTTACCAATGCTTAA
TCAGTGAGGCACCTATCTCAGCGATCTGTCTATTTCGTTCATCCATAGTTGCCTGACTCCCCGTCGTGTA
GATAACTACGATACGGGAGGGCTTACCATCTGGCCCCAGTGCTGCAATGATACCGCGAGACCCACGCTCA
CCGGCTCCAGATTTATCAGCAATAAACCAGCCAGCCGGAAGGGCCGAGCGCAGAAGTGGTCCTGCAACTT
TATCCGCCTCCATCCAGTCTATTAATTGTTGCCGGGAAGCTAGAGTAAGTAGTTCGCCAGTTAATAGTTT
GCGCAACGTTGTTGCCATTGCTACAGGCATCGTGGTGTCACGCTCGTCGTTTGGTATGGCTTCATTCAGC
TCCGGTTCCCAACGATCAAGGCGAGTTACATGATCCCCCATGTTGTGCAAAAAAGCGGTTAGCTCCTTCG
GTCCTCCGATCGTTGTCAGAAGTAAGTTGGCCGCAGTGTTATCACTCATGGTTATGGCAGCACTGCATAA
TTCTCTTACTGTCATGCCATCCGTAAGATGCTTTTCTGTGACTGGTGAGTACTCAACCAAGTCATTCTGA
GAATAGTGTATGCGGCGACCGAGTTGCTCTTGCCCGGCGTCAATACGGGATAATACCGCGCCACATAGCA
GAACTTTAAAAGTGCTCATCATTGGAAAACGTTCTTCGGGGCGAAAACTCTCAAGGATCTTACCGCTGTT
GAGATCCAGTTCGATGTAACCCACTCGTGCACCCAACTGATCTTCAGCATCTTTTACTTTCACCAGCGTT
TCTGGGTGAGCAAAAACAGGAAGGCAAAATGCCGCAAAAAAGGGAATAAGGGCGACACGGAAATGTTGAA
TACTCATACTCTTCCTTTTTCAATATTATTGAAGCATTTATCAGGGTTATTGTCTCATGAGCGGATACAT
ATTTGAATGTATTTAGAAAAATAAACAAATAGGGGTTCCGCGCACATTTCCCCGAAAAGTGCCACCTGAC
GTCTAAGAAACCATTATTATCATGACATTAACCTATAAAAATAGGCGTATCACGAGGCCCTTTCGTCTCG
CGCGTTTCGGTGATGACGGTGAAAACCTCTGACACATGCAGCTCCCGGAGACGGTCACAGCTTGTCTGTA
AGCGGATGCCGGGAGCAGACAAGCCCGTCAGGGCGCGTCAGCGGGTGTTGGCGGGTGTCGGGGCTGGCTT
AACTATGCGGCATCAGAGCAGATTGTACTGAGAGTGCACCATATGCGGTGTGAAATACCGCACAGATGCG
TAAGGAGAAAATACCGCATCAGGAAATTGTAAACGTTAATATTTTGTTAAAATTCGCGTTAAATTTTTGT
TAAATCAGCTCATTTTTTAACCAATAGGCCGAAATCGGCAAAATCCCTTATAAATCAAAAGAATAGACCG
AGATAGGGT
[37 nt withheld, positions 5050-5086]
AAAGAACGTGGACTCCAACGTCAAAGG
[49 nt withheld, positions 5114-5162]
T
[91 nt withheld, positions 5164-5254]
G
[124 nt withheld, positions 5256-5379]
CGCGCCATTCGCCATTCAGGCTACGCAACTGTTGGGAAGGGCGATCGGTGCGGGCCTCTTCGCTATTACG
CCAGCTGGCTGCA
Features (pLannotate 1.2.2; 15 found; start..end, strand, type, name):
     18..128     +  repeat_region  AAV2 ITR (fragment): inverted terminal repeat of adeno-associated virus serotype 2 inverted
    228..675     +  promoter       hSyn promoter: human synapsin I promoter; confers neuron-specific expression (Kügler et al., 2003)
    743..1774    +  CDS            Cre: site-specific recombinase Cre is a site-specific recombinase from bacteriophage P1. Recombination occurs at loxP sequences.
   1789..1824    -  misc_feature   MCS (fragment): pUC18/19 multiple cloning site
   1831..2419    +  misc_feature   WPRE: woodchuck hepatitis virus posttranscriptional regulatory element
   2423..2440    +  misc_feature   MCS (fragment): pUC18/19 multiple cloning site
   2494..2604    -  repeat_region  AAV2 ITR (fragment): inverted terminal repeat of adeno-associated virus serotype 2 inverted
   2628..2685    -  CDS            lacI (fragment): lac repressor; lacI; The lac repressor binds to the lac operator to inhibit transcription in E. coli. This inhibition can be relieved by adding lactose or isopropyl-β-D-thiogalactopyranoside (IPTG).
   2868..3456    -  rep_origin     ori: high-copy-number ColE1/pMB1/pBR322/pUC origin of replication
   3627..4487    -  CDS            AmpR: β-lactamase; bla; confers resistance to ampicillin, carbenicillin, and related antibiotics
   4488..4592    -  promoter       AmpR promoter: bla
   4687..4722    +  CDS            rop (fragment): Rop protein, which maintains plasmids at low copy number; rop
   4824..4923    +  misc_feature   bom (fragment): basis of mobility region from pBR322
   4924..5379    -  rep_origin     f1 ori (sequence partly withheld): f1 bacteriophage origin of replication; arrow indicates direction of (+) strand synthesis
   5387..5458    -  CDS            lacZα (fragment): LacZα fragment of β-galactosidase; lacZ fragment
