>Addgene plasmid #170367 | pAAV.hSyn.Cre | addgene full sequence | sequence record 345000 | Addgene NGS Result
GGGGRGSKGRKRSSGSKSGSCSMMKCCSWMYSWSCGMGCKCRSYSRSTCASTGAGSSMGGMMGMSSAARR
SCSSMYMRDMMRMNNNCCGCCTCTCCCCGCGCGTTGGCYSATTSATTAATGCAGGSYGCAGAGAGGGAGT
GGCCAACTCCATCACTAGGGGTTCCTCAGATGGGCTGCAGGAATTTCGAGCGGCCGCTCTAGACTCTAGC
TGCAGAGGGACCTGCGTATGAGTGCAAGTGGGTTTTAGGACCAGGATGAGGCGGGGTGGGGGTGCCTACC
TGACGACCGACCCCGACCCACTGGACAAGCACCCAACCCCCATTCCCCAAATTGCGCATCCCCTATCAGA
GAGGGGGAGGGGAAACAGGATGCGGCGAGGCGCGTGCGCACTGCCAGCTTCAGCACCGCGGACAGTGCCT
TCGCCCCCGCCTGGCGGCGCGCGCCACCGCCGCCTCAGCACTGAAGGCGCGCTGACGTCACTCGCCGGTC
CCCCGCAAACTCCCCTTCCCGGCCACCTTGGTCGCGTCCGCGCCGCCGCCGGCCCAGCCGGACCGCACCA
CGCGAGGCGCGAGATAGGGGGGCACGGGCGCGACCATCTGCGCTGCGGCGCCGGCGACTCAGCGCTGCCT
CAGTCTGCGGTGGGCAGCGGAGGAGTCGTGTCGTGCCTGAGAGCGCAGTCGAATTCGATTCGAGGGGCAG
AGCCGATCCTGTACACTTTACTTAAAACCATTATCTGAGTGTGAAATGTCCAATTTACTGACCGTACACC
AAAATTTGCCTGCATTACCGGTCGATGCAACGAGTGATGAGGTTCGCAAGAACCTGATGGACATGTTCAG
GGATCGCCAGGCGTTTTCTGAGCATACCTGGAAAATGCTTCTGTCCGTTTGCCGGTCGTGGGCGGCATGG
TGCAAGTTGAATAACCGGAAATGGTTTCCCGCAGAACCTGAAGATGTTCGCGATTATCTTCTATATCTTC
AGGCGCGCGGTCTGGCAGTAAAAACTATCCAGCAACATTTGGGCCAGCTAAACATGCTTCATCGTCGGTC
CGGGCTGCCACGACCAAGTGACAGCAATGCTGTTTCACTGGTTATGCGGCGGATCCGAAAAGAAAACGTT
GATGCCGGTGAACGTGCAAAACAGGCTCTAGCGTTCGAACGCACTGATTTCGACCAGGTTCGTTCACTCA
TGGAAAATAGCGATCGCTGCCAGGATATACGTAATCTGGCATTTCTGGGGATTGCTTATAACACCCTGTT
ACGTATAGCCGAAATTGCCAGGATCAGGGTTAAAGATATCTCACGTACTGACGGTGGGAGAATGTTAATC
CATATTGGCAGAACGAAAACGCTGGTTAGCACCGCAGGTGTAGAGAAGGCACTTAGCCTGGGGGTAACTA
AACTGGTCGAGCGATGGATTTCCGTCTCTGGTGTAGCTGATGATCCGAATAACTACCTGTTTTGCCGGGT
CAGAAAAAATGGTGTTGCCGCGCCATCTGCCACCAGCCAGCTATCAACTCGCGCCCTGGAAGGGATTTTT
GAAGCAACTCATCGATTGATTTACGGCGCTAAGGATGACTCTGGTCAGAGATACCTGGCCTGGTCTGGAC
ACAGTGCCCGTGTCGGAGCCGCGCGAGATATGGCCCGCGCTGGAGTTTCAATACCGGAGATCATGCAAGC
TGGTGGCTGGACCAATGTAAATATTGTCATGAACTATATCCGTAACCTGGATAGTGAAACAGGGGCAATG
GTGCGCCTGCTGGAAGATGGCGATTAGCCATTAACGCGATCAAGCTTGCATGCCTGCAGGTCGACTCTAG
AGGATCCGTCGACAATCAACCTCTGGATTACAAAATTTGTGAAAGATTGACTGGTATTCTTAACTATGTT
GCTCCTTTTACGCTATGTGGATACGCTGCTTTAATGCCTTTGTATCATGCTATTGCTTCCCGTATGGCTT
TCATTTTCTCCTCCTTGTATAAATCCTGGTTGCTGTCTCTTTATGAGGAGTTGTGGCCCGTTGTCAGGCA
ACGTGGCGTGGTGTGCACTGTGTTTGCTGACGCAACCCCCACTGGTTGGGGCATTGCCACCACCTGTCAG
CTCCTTTCCGGGACTTTCGCTTTCCCCCTCCCTATTGCCACGGCGGAACTCATCGCCGCCTGCCTTGCCC
GCTGCTGGACAGGGGCTCGGCTGTTGGGCACTGACAATTCCGTGGTGTTGTCGGGGAAGCTGACGTCCTT
TCCATGGCTGCTCGCCTGTGTTGCCACCTGGATTCTGCGCGGGACGTCCTTCTGCTACGTCCCTTCGGCC
CTCAATCCAGCGGACCTTCCTTCCCGCGGCCTGCTGCCGGCTCTGCGGCCTCTTCCGCGTCTTCGCCTTC
GCCCTCAGACGAGTCGGATCTCCCTTTGGGCCGCCTCCCCGCCTGGAATTCGAGCTCGGTACCAAGCTTA
AGTTTGATCTGAGGAACCCCTAGTGATGGAGTTGGCCACTCCCTCTCTGCGCGCTCGCTCGCTCACTGAG
GCCGSGCGRSCARAGSYCKSYVSMYRBMSKSKMKWKSSSCSSSYSKMMWYWSYKVSMSMSCVYMYSWGRR
RMSMSYRRWGRKRKWGKYSSCCMCYCCCYCYCTGCAGCCTGCATTAATGAATCGGCCAACGCGCGGGGAG
AGGCGGTTTGCGTATTGGGCGCTCTTCCGCTTCCTCGCTCACTGACTCGCTGCGCTCGGTCGTTCGGCTG
CGGCGAGCGGTATCAGCTCACTCAAAGGCGGTAATACGGTTATCCACAGAATCAGGGGATAACGCAGGAA
AGAACATGTGAGCAAAAGGCCAGCAAAAGGCCAGGAACCGTAAAAAGGCCGCGTTGCTGGCGTTTTTCCA
TAGGCTCCGCCCCCCTGACGAGCATCACAAAAATCGACGCTCAAGTCAGAGGTGGCGAAACCCGACAGGA
CTATAAAGATACCAGGCGTTTCCCCCTGGAAGCTCCCTCGTGCGCTCTCCTGTTCCGACCCTGCCGCTTA
CCGGATACCTGTCCGCCTTTCTCCCTTCGGGAAGCGTGGCGCTTTCTCATAGCTCACGCTGTAGGTATCT
CAGTTCGGTGTAGGTCGTTCGCTCCAAGCTGGGCTGTGTGCACGAACCCCCCGTTCAGCCCGACCGCTGC
GCCTTATCCGGTAACTATCGTCTTGAGTCCAACCCGGTAAGACACGACTTATCGCCACTGGCAGCAGCCA
CTGGTAACAGGATTAGCAGAGCGAGGTATGTAGGCGGTGCTACAGAGTTCTTGAAGTGGTGGCCTAACTA
CGGCTACACTAGAAGAACAGTATTTGGTATCTGCGCTCTGCTGAAGCCAGTTACCTTCGGAAAAAGAGTT
GGTAGCTCTTGATCCGGCAAACAAACCACCGCTGGTAGCGGTGGTTTTTTTGTTTGCAAGCAGCAGATTA
CGCGCAGAAAAAAAGGATCTCAAGAAGATCCTTTGATCTTTTCTACGGGGTCTGACGCTCAGTGGAACGA
AAACTCACGTTAAGGGATTTTGGTCATGAGATTATCAAAAAGGATCTTCACCTAGATCCTTTTAAATTAA
AAATGAAGTTTTAAATCAATCTAAAGTATATATGAGTAAACTTGGTCTGACAGTTACCAATGCTTAATCA
GTGAGGCACCTATCTCAGCGATCTGTCTATTTCGTTCATCCATAGTTGCCTGACTCCCCGTCGTGTAGAT
AACTACGATACGGGAGGGCTTACCATCTGGCCCCAGTGCTGCAATGATACCGCGAGACCCACGCTCACCG
GCTCCAGATTTATCAGCAATAAACCAGCCAGCCGGAAGGGCCGAGCGCAGAAGTGGTCCTGCAACTTTAT
CCGCCTCCATCCAGTCTATTAATTGTTGCCGGGAAGCTAGAGTAAGTAGTTCGCCAGTTAATAGTTTGCG
CAACGTTGTTGCCATTGCTACAGGCATCGTGGTGTCACGCTCGTCGTTTGGTATGGCTTCATTCAGCTCC
GGTTCCCAACGATCAAGGCGAGTTACATGATCCCCCATGTTGTGCAAAAAAGCGGTTAGCTCCTTCGGTC
CTCCGATCGTTGTCAGAAGTAAGTTGGCCGCAGTGTTATCACTCATGGTTATGGCAGCACTGCATAATTC
TCTTACTGTCATGCCATCCGTAAGATGCTTTTCTGTGACTGGTGAGTACTCAACCAAGTCATTCTGAGAA
TAGTGTATGCGGCGACCGAGTTGCTCTTGCCCGGCGTCAATACGGGATAATACCGCGCCACATAGCAGAA
CTTTAAAAGTGCTCATCATTGGAAAACGTTCTTCGGGGCGAAAACTCTCAAGGATCTTACCGCTGTTGAG
ATCCAGTTCGATGTAACCCACTCGTGCACCCAACTGATCTTCAGCATCTTTTACTTTCACCAGCGTTTCT
GGGTGAGCAAAAACAGGAAGGCAAAATGCCGCAAAAAAGGGAATAAGGGCGACACGGAAATGTTGAATAC
TCATACTCTTCCTTTTTCAATATTATTGAAGCATTTATCAGGGTTATTGTCTCATGAGCGGATACATATT
TGAATGTATTTAGAAAAATAAACAAATAGGGGTTCCGCGCACATTTCCCCGAAAAGTGCCACCTGACGTC
TAAGAAACCATTATTATCATGACATTAACCTATAAAAATAGGCGTATCACGAGGCCCTTTCGTCTCGCGC
GTTTCGGTGATGACGGTGAAAACCTCTGACACATGCAGCTCCCGGAGACGGTCACAGCTTGTCTGTAAGC
GGATGCCGGGAGCAGACAAGCCCGTCAGGGCGCGTCAGCGGGTGTTGGCGGGTGTCGGGGCTGGCTTAAC
TATGCGGCATCAGAGCAGATTGTACTGAGAGTGCACCATATGCGGTGTGAAATACCGCACAGATGCGTAA
GGAGAAAATACCGCATCAGGAAATTGTAAGCGTTAATATTTTGTTAAAATTCGCGTTAAATTTTTGTTAA
ATCAGCTCATTTTTTAACCAATAGGCCGAAATCGGCAAAATCCCTTATAAATCAAAAGAATAGACCGAGA
TAGGGT
[37 nt withheld, positions 5047-5083]
AAAGAACGTGGACTCCAACGTCAAAGG
[49 nt withheld, positions 5111-5159]
T
[91 nt withheld, positions 5161-5251]
G
[124 nt withheld, positions 5253-5376]
CCATTCGCCATTCAGGCTGCGCAACTGTTGGGAAGGGCGATCGGTGCGGGCCTCTTCGCTATTACGCCAG
GCTGCA
Features (pLannotate 1.2.2; 15 found; start..end, strand, type, name):
    128..166     -  repeat_region  AAV2 ITR (fragment): inverted terminal repeat of adeno-associated virus serotype 2 inverted
    231..678     +  promoter       hSyn promoter: human synapsin I promoter; confers neuron-specific expression (Kügler et al., 2003)
    746..1777    +  CDS            Cre: site-specific recombinase Cre is a site-specific recombinase from bacteriophage P1. Recombination occurs at loxP sequences.
   1792..1827    -  misc_feature   MCS (fragment): pUC18/19 multiple cloning site
   1834..2422    +  misc_feature   WPRE: woodchuck hepatitis virus posttranscriptional regulatory element
   2426..2443    +  misc_feature   MCS (fragment): pUC18/19 multiple cloning site
   2497..2524    -  repeat_region  AAV2 ITR (fragment): inverted terminal repeat of adeno-associated virus serotype 2 inverted
   2629..2682    -  CDS            lacI (fragment): lac repressor; lacI; The lac repressor binds to the lac operator to inhibit transcription in E. coli. This inhibition can be relieved by adding lactose or isopropyl-β-D-thiogalactopyranoside (IPTG).
   2865..3453    -  rep_origin     ori: high-copy-number ColE1/pMB1/pBR322/pUC origin of replication
   3624..4484    -  CDS            AmpR: β-lactamase; bla; confers resistance to ampicillin, carbenicillin, and related antibiotics
   4485..4589    -  promoter       AmpR promoter: bla
   4684..4719    +  CDS            rop (fragment): Rop protein, which maintains plasmids at low copy number; rop
   4821..4920    +  misc_feature   bom (fragment): basis of mobility region from pBR322
   4948..5376    -  rep_origin     f1 ori (sequence partly withheld): f1 bacteriophage origin of replication; arrow indicates direction of (+) strand synthesis
   5380..5446    -  CDS            lacZα (fragment): LacZα fragment of β-galactosidase; lacZ fragment
