[The description below was written by a language model from this plasmid's Addgene catalogue record and pLannotate feature annotations shown in this document.]
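Description:
pAAV.hSyn.Cre is an adeno-associated virus transfer plasmid built on a pAAV backbone and designed to deliver Cre recombinase to neurons. In bacteria it is maintained as a high-copy plasmid through a ColE1/pUC-type origin and selected with ampicillin via the β-lactamase gene and its native promoter. An f1 phage origin is also present, along with short remnants of lacI, lacZα, rop and the pBR322 bom region, which are leftovers of the cloning backbone rather than functional elements. A recombination-deficient strain is listed for propagation, consistent with the tendency of ITR repeats to rearrange.

The payload lies between two AAV2 inverted terminal repeats, which are the cis elements needed for replication and packaging of the intervening DNA into AAV particles when rep, cap and helper functions are supplied in trans. Within this cassette the human synapsin I promoter, which confers neuron-specific expression, drives the coding sequence for bacteriophage P1 Cre, the recombinase that acts at loxP sites. Cre was inserted by restriction cloning, and both flanking sites are retained. A WPRE follows the coding sequence to enhance transcript stability and expression. No polyadenylation signal is annotated in either feature table. No tag or fluorescent reporter is annotated.

Two sequence records are available, a depositor sequence and a slightly shorter sequencing-derived one. They agree in overall layout, but the ITRs are annotated only as fragments, and much shorter ones in the sequencing result, which may reflect the difficulty of reading these structured repeats. The vector is suited to neuron-restricted excision or inversion of floxed alleles or Cre-dependent cassettes after viral delivery.
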