Addgene plasmid #170367: pAAV.hSyn.Cre
Purpose: AAV vector expressing Cre under human synapsin promotor
Depositing lab: Johan Jakobsson. Depositing organization: Lund University. Publication: Activation of endogenous retroviruses during brain development causes an inflammatory response. Jonsson ME, Garza R, Sharma Y, Petri R, Sodersten E, Johansson JG, Johansson PA, Atacho DA, Pircs K, Madsen S, Yudovich D, Ramakrishnan R, Holmberg J, Larsson J, Jern P, Jakobsson J. EMBO J. 2021 Mar 1:e106423. doi: 10.15252/embj.2020106423. PubMed 33644903.
Backbone
  Vector backbone: pAAV
  Vector type: AAV
Growth in bacteria
  Bacterial resistance: Ampicillin, 100 μg/mL
  Growth temperature: 37°C
  Growth strain: NEB Stable
  Copy number: High Copy
Gene/Insert
  Gene/Insert name: Cre
  Promoter: human Synapsin
  Cloning method: Restriction Enzyme; 5′ cloning site BsrGI (not destroyed); 3′ cloning site Sal1 (not destroyed)
  Sequencing primers: 5′ AGTCGTGTCGTGCCTGAGA
Terms and licenses: Academic/Nonprofit Terms; Industry Terms: Not Available to Industry
How to cite: pAAV.hSyn.Cre was a gift from Johan Jakobsson (Addgene plasmid # 170367 ; http://n2t.net/addgene:170367 ; RRID:Addgene_170367)
